>Addgene plasmid #25406 | HMGA2(3'UTR DEL)+GFP | addgene partial sequence | sequence record 31097 | 25406 with pREP-Fwd
GTGCACCTCCNAGCTGGAATTCGAGCTCGGTACCCTCGAGGCGGCGGGAGGCAGGATGAGCGCACGCGGT
GAGGGCGCCGGGCAGCCGTCCACATCAGCCCAGGGACAACCTGCCGCCCCGGTGCCACAGAAGCGAGGAC
GCGGCCGACCCAGGAAGCAGCAGCAAGAGCCAACCTGTGAGCCCTCTCCTAAGAGACCCAGAGGAAGACC
CAAAGGCAGCAAAAACAAGAGCCCCTCTAAAGCAGCCCAGAAGAAAGCAGAGACCATTGGAGAAAAACGG
CCAAGAGGCAGACCTAGGAAATGGCCACAACAAGTCGTTCAGAAGAAGCCTGCTCAGGAGACTGAAGAGA
CATCCTCGCAAGAGTCCGCAGAGGAGGATTAGGAATTCCTGCAGCCCGGGGGATCCTCTAGAGTCGAGGT
CGACGGTATCGATAAGCTCGCTTCACGAGATTCCAGCAGGTCGAGGGACCTAATAACTTCGTATAGCATA
CATTATACGAAGTTATATTAAGGGTTCCAAGCTTAAGCGGCCGCGTGGATAACCGTATTACCGCCATGCA
TTAGTTATTAATAGTAATCAATTACGGGGTCATTAGTTCATAGCCCATATATGGAGTTCCGCGTTACATA
ACTTACGGTAAATGGCCCGCCTGGCTGACCGCCCAACGACCCCCGCCCATTGACGTCAATAATGACGTAT
GTTCCCATAGTAACGCCAATAGGGACTTTCCATTGACGTCAATGGGTGGAGTATTTACGGTAAACTGCCC
ACTTGGCAGTACATCAAGTGTATCATATGCCAAGTACGCCCCCTATTGACGTCAATGACGGTAAATGGCC
CGCCTGGCATTATGCCATNTGCTNGATTC
