>Addgene plasmid #25406 | HMGA2(3'UTR DEL)+GFP | addgene partial sequence | sequence record 132223 | pREP-F 5'-GCTCGATACAATAAACGCC-3'
TGGAATTCGAGCTCGGTACCCTCGAGGCGGCGGGAGGCAGGATGAGCGCACGCGGTGAGGGCGCCGGGCA
GCCGTCCACATCAGCCCAGGGACAACCTGCCGCCCCGGTGCCACAGAAGCGAGGACGCGGCCGACCCAGG
AAGCAGCAGCAAGAGCCAACCTGTGAGCCCTCTCCTAAGAGACCCAGAGGAAGACCCAAAGGCAGCAAAA
ACAAGAGCCCCTCTAAAGCAGCCCAGAAGAAAGCAGAGACCATTGGAGAAAAACGGCCAAGAGGCAGACC
TAGGAAATGGCCACAACAAGTCGTTCAGAAGAAGCCTGCTCAGGAGACTGAAGAGACATCCTCGCAAGAG
TCCGCAGAGGAGGATTAGGAATTCCTGCAGCCCGGGGGATCCTCTAGAGTCGAGGTCGACGGTATCGATA
AGCTCGCTTCACGAGATTCCAGCAGGTCGAGGGACCTAATAACTTCGTATAGCATACATTATACGAAGTT
ATATTAAGGGTTCCAAGCTTAAGCGGCCGCGTGGATAACCGTATTACCGCCATGCATTAGTTATTAATAG
TAATCAATTACGGGGTCATTAGTTCATAGCCCATATATGGAGTTCCGCGTTACATAACTTACGGTAAATG
GCCCGCCTGGCTGACCGCCCAACGACCCCCGCCCATTGACGTCAATAATGACGTATGTTCCCATAGTAAC
GCCAATAGGGACTTTCCATTGACGTCAATGGGTGGAGTATT
