[The description below was written by a language model from this plasmid's Addgene catalogue record.]
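Description:
HMGA2(3'UTR DEL)+GFP is a lentiviral mammalian expression plasmid built on the pLentilox RSV backbone (about 7.8 kb without insert). It is maintained in bacteria as a high-copy plasmid under ampicillin selection, and a recombination-deficient strain is listed for propagation, the usual choice for lentiviral vectors because their repeated LTR sequences are prone to rearrangement. As a lentiviral transfer vector it would be packaged into viral particles for delivery and stable integration into mammalian target cells. No feature table is provided, so the exact arrangement of viral elements cannot be confirmed from the record.

The insert is the mouse Hmga2 gene (high mobility group AT-hook 2, also known as Hmgic or pygmy), a 324 bp fragment cloned between BamHI and XbaI sites. At that size it is essentially just the coding sequence, and the recorded modification is that the 3' UTR is absent. In general, removing a 3' UTR frees a transcript from regulation acting through that region, such as microRNA-mediated repression; the record does not explicitly give this rationale. The plasmid name indicates that GFP is also present, presumably to mark transduced cells. The record does not say how GFP is expressed relative to Hmga2, nor does it explicitly name the promoter driving the insert, although the backbone name suggests an RSV element. The associated publication concerns Hmga2 promoting neural stem cell self-renewal in young but not old mice by reducing p16Ink4a and p19Arf expression, which is consistent with using this construct to overexpress Hmga2 in such cells.
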