Addgene plasmid #25406: HMGA2(3'UTR DEL)+GFP
Depositing lab: Sean Morrison. Depositing organization: University of Michigan. Publication: Hmga2 promotes neural stem cell self-renewal in young but not old mice by reducing p16Ink4a and p19Arf Expression. Nishino J, Kim I, Chada K, Morrison SJ. Cell. 2008 Oct 17. 135(2):227-39. 10.1016/j.cell.2008.09.017 PubMed 18957199.
Backbone
  Vector backbone: pLentilox RSV
  Backbone manufacturer: University of Michigan Vector Core
  Backbone size w/o insert (bp): 7766
  Vector type: Mammalian Expression, Lentiviral
Growth in bacteria
  Bacterial resistance: Ampicillin, 100 μg/mL
  Growth temperature: 37°C
  Growth strain: NEB Stable
  Copy number: High Copy
Gene/Insert
  Gene/Insert name: high mobility group AT-Hook 2 (alt names: HMGA2; pygmy; Hmgic)
  Species: M. musculus (mouse)
  Insert size (bp): 324
  Mutation: 3" UTR is absent
  GenBank ID: NM_010441
  Entrez Gene: Hmga2 (a.k.a. 9430083A20Rik, HMGI-C, Hmgic, pg, pygmy)
  Cloning method: Restriction Enzyme; 5′ cloning site BamH1 (unknown if destroyed); 3′ cloning site Xba1 (unknown if destroyed)
  Sequencing primers: 5′ Unknown
Terms and licenses: Academic/Nonprofit Terms; Industry Terms: Not Available to Industry
Depositor comments: Please use the following link to view the backbone sequence: http://www2.med.umich.edu/medschool/vcore/PlasmidList.cfm
How to cite: HMGA2(3'UTR DEL)+GFP was a gift from Sean Morrison (Addgene plasmid # 25406 ; http://n2t.net/addgene:25406 ; RRID:Addgene_25406)
